>Addgene plasmid #146324 | pAc5.1B-EGFP-DmGW182-del-M-GW-Cterm_F | depositor full sequence | sequence record 288769 | Full Sequence
CTTCAAGGAATTAATTCTATATTCTAAAAACACAAATGATACTTCTAAAAAAAATCATGAATGGCATCAA
CTCTGAATCAAATCTTTGCAGATGCACCTACTTCTCATTTCCACTGTCACATCATTTTTCCAGATCTCGC
TGCCTGTTATGTGGCCCACAAACCAAGACACGTTTTATGGCCATTAAAGCTGGCTGATCGTCGCCAAACA
CCAAATACATATCAATATGTACATTCGAGAAAGAAGCGATCAAAGAAGCGTCTTCGGGCGAGTAGGAGAA
TGCGGAGGAGAAGGAGAACGAGCTGATCTAGTATCTCTCCACAATCCAATGCCAACTGACCAACTGGCCA
TATTCGGAGCAATTTGAAGCCAATTTCCATCGCCTGGCGATCGCTCCATTCTTGGCTATATGTTTTTCAC
CGTTCCCGGGGCCATTTTCAAAGACTCGTCGGTAAGATAAGATTGTGTCACTCGCTGTCTCTCTTCATTT
GTCGAAGAATGCTGAGGAATTTCGCGATGACGTCGGCGAGTATTTTGAAGAATGAGAATAATTTGTATTT
ATACGAAAATCAGTTAGTGGAATTTTCTACAAAAACATGTTATCTATAGATAATTTTGTTGCAAAATATG
TTGACTATGACAAAGATTGTATGTATATACCTTTAATGTATTCTCATTTTCTTATGTATTTATAATGGCA
ATGATGATACTGATGATATTTTAAGATGATGCCAGACCACAGGCTGATTTCTGCGTCTTTTGCCGAACGC
AGTGCATGTGCGGTTGTTGTTTTTTGGAATAGTTTCAATTTTCGGACTGTCCGCTTTGATTTCAGTTTCT
TGGCTTATTCAAAAAGCAAAGTAAAGCCAAAAAAGCGAGATGGCAATACCAAATGCGGCAAAACGGTAGT
GGAAGGAAAGGGGTGCGGGGCAGCGGAAGGAAGGGTGGGGCGGGGCGTGGCGGGGTCTGTGGCTGGGCGC
GACGTCACCGACGTTGGAGCCACTCCTTTGACCATGTGTGCGTGTGTGTATTATTCGTGTCTCGCCACTC
GCCGGTTGTTTTTTTCTTTTTATCTCGCTCTCTCTAGCGCCATCTCGTACGCATGCTCAACGCACCGCAT
GTTGCCGTGTCCTTTATGCGTCATTTTGGCTCGAAATAGGCAATTATTTAAACAAAGATTAGTCAACGAA
AACGCTAAAATAAATAAGTCTACAATATGGTTACTTATTGCCATGTGTGTGCAGCCAACGATAGCAACAA
AAGCAACAACACAGTGGCTTTCCCTCTTTCACTTTTTGTTTGCAAGCGCGTGCGAGCAAGACGGCACGAC
CGGCAAACGCAATTACGCTGACAAAGAGCAGACGAAGTTTTGGCCGAAAAACATCAAGGCGCCTGATACG
AATGCATTTGCAATAACAATTGCGATATTTAATATTGTTTATGAAGCTGTTTGACTTCAAAACACACAAA
AAAAAAAATAAAACAAATTATTTGAAAGAGAATTAGGAATCGGACAGCTTATCGTTACGGGCTAACAGCA
CACCGAGACGAAATAGCTTACCTGACGTCACAGCCTCTGGAAGAACTGCCGCCAAGCAGAGAGAGAGAGA
AAAAGAGGGAGAGCAGCTTAGACCGCATGTGCTTGTGTGTGAGGCGTCTCTCTCTTCGTCTCCTGTTTGC
GCAAACGCATAGACTGCACTGAGAAAATCGATTACCTATTTTTTATGAATGAATATTTGCACTATTACTA
TTCAAAACTATTAAGATAGCAATCACATTCAATAGCCAAATACTATACCACCTGAGCGATGCAACGAAAT
GATCAATTTGAGCAAAAATGCTGCATATTTAGGACGGCATCATTATAGAAATGCTTCTTGCTGTGTACTT
TTCTCTCGTCTGGCAGCTGTTTCGCCGTTATTGTTAAAACCGGCTTAAGTTAGGTGTGTTTTCTACGACT
AGTGATGCCCCTACTAGAAGATGTGTGTTGCACAAATGTCCCTGAATAACCAATTTGAAGTGCAGATAGC
AGTAAACGTAAGCTAATATGAATATTATTTAACTGTAATGTTTTAATATCGCTGGACATTACTAATAAAC
CCACTATAAACACATGTACATATGTATGTTTTGGCATACAATGAGTAGTTGGGGAAAAAATGTGTAAAAG
CACCGTGACCATCACAGCATAAAGATAACCAGCTGAAGTATCGAATATGAGTAACCCCCAAATTGAATCA
CATGCCGCAACTGATAGGACCCATGGAAGTACACTCTTCATGGCGATATACAAGACACACACAAGCACGA
ACACCCAGTTGCGGAGGAAATTCTCCGTAAATGAAAACCCAATCGGCGAACAATTCATACCCATATATGG
TAAAAGTTTTGAACGCGACTTGAGAGCGGAGAGCATTGCGGCTGATAAGGTTTTAGCGCTAAGCGGGCTT
TATAAAACGGGCTGCGGGACCAGTTTTCATATCACTACCGTTTGAGTTCTTGTGCTGTGTGGATACTCCT
CCCGACACAAAGCCGCTCCATCAGCCAGCAGTCGTCTAATCCAGAGACCCCGGATCGGGGTACCAACATG
GTGAGCAAGGGCGAGGAGCTGTTCACCGGGGTGGTGCCCATCCTGGTCGAGCTGGACGGCGACGTAAACG
GCCACAAGTTCAGCGTGTCCGGCGAGGGCGAGGGCGATGCCACCTACGGCAAGCTGACCCTGAAGTTCAT
CTGCACCACCGGCAAGCTGCCCGTGCCCTGGCCCACCCTCGTGACCACCCTGACCTACGGCGTGCAGTGC
TTCAGCCGCTACCCCGACCACATGAAGCAGCACGACTTCTTCAAGTCCGCCATGCCCGAAGGCTACGTCC
AGGAGCGCACCATCTTCTTCAAGGACGACGGCAACTACAAGACCCGCGCCGAGGTGAAGTTCGAGGGCGA
CACCCTGGTGAACCGCATCGAGCTGAAGGGCATCGACTTCAAGGAGGACGGCAACATCCTGGGGCACAAG
CTGGAGTACAACTACAACAGCCACAACGTCTATATCATGGCCGACAAGCAGAAGAACGGCATCAAGGTGA
ACTTCAAGATCCGCCACAACATCGAGGACGGCAGCGTGCAGCTCGCCGACCACTACCAGCAGAACACCCC
CATCGGCGACGGCCCCGTGCTGCTGCCCGACAACCACTACCTGAGCACCCAGTCCGCCCTGAGCAAAGAC
CCCAACGAGAAGCGCGATCACATGGTCCTGCTGGAGTTCGTGACCGCCGCCGGGATCACTCTCGGCATGG
ACGAGCTGTACAAGCCAAGCTTGAATTCTGCAGATATCCAGCACAGTGGCGGCCGCATGCGTGAAGCCCT
TTTTTCCCAAGATGGCTGGGGCTGTCAGCATGTTAACCAGGATACTAATTGGGAAGTTCCCAGTTCGCCA
GAACCAGCCAATAAGGATGCACCCGGTCCACCAATGTGGAAGCCAAGCATTAACAATGGTACTGATCTTT
GGGAGTCCAATTTGAGAAACGGAGGTCAGCCGGCCGCACAGCAAGTTCCAAAGCCGTCGTGGGGTCATAC
ACCATCCTCTAACTTAGGTGGAACATGGGGTGAGGACGACGATGGCGCCGATAGTAGTAGTGTGTGGACT
GGAGGAGCTGTTAGCAACGCGGGATCCGGAGCTGCAGTGGGAGTAAACCAAGCCGGAGTTAATGTCGGTC
CAGGCGGTGTTGTTTCGTCTGGCGGACCTCAGTGGGGACAAGGTGTCGTTGGCGTCGGACTTGGATCAAC
TGGAGGTAACGGGTCAAGCAATATAACTGGATCGTCTGGAGTCGCAACAGGTAGTAGCGGAAACTCCAGC
AACGCTGGTAACGGTTGGGGAGACCCTCGTGAAATACGCCCTTTGGGAGTTGGTGGCTCCATGGATATTC
GAAATGTTGAACATCGCGGCGGTAACGGTTCTGGAGCAACTTCGAGCGATCCACGAGACATTCGCATGAT
CGATCCGCGTGACCCTATTCGAGGAGATCCCCGTGGAATATCTGGTCGTCTTAATGGGACCTCTGAAATG
TGGGGTCATCATCCACAAATGTCCCATAACCAGTTGCAAGGTATCAACAAAATGGTTGGTCAAAGTGTAG
CAACTGCCAGCACCAGTGTCGGAACATCTGGCTCGGGCATCGGTCCTGGAGGTCCCGGTCCTAGTACAGT
ATCAGGCAATATCCCAACACAGTGGGGGCCTGCTCAACCGGTAAGCGTTGGTGTAAGTGGTCCCAAAGAC
ATGTCAAAACAGATAAGTGGATGGGAGGAACCATCACCACCGCCTCAGCGTCGCAGTATTCCTAACTACG
ATGATGGTACATCGTTGTGGGGTCAGCAAACTCGTGTTCCCGCTGCAAGCGGTCACTGGAAAGACATGAC
TGATTCGATAGGTCGTAGTAGTCATCTCATGCGTGGCCAAAGCCAAACGGGAGGTATAGGAATAGCCGGC
GTTGGAAATAGCAATGTTCCAGTGGGAGCCAATCCAAGTAATCCTATAAGCAGTGTAGTTGGACCTCAAG
CCCGGATTCCATCTGTGGGCGGCGTACAACACAAACCAGACGGCGGCGCTATGTGGGTGCATTCCGGCAA
TGTAGGTGGCAGAAATAATGTTGCTGCTGTTACTACTTGGGGAGATGACACTCATAGCGTTAATGTCGGC
GCTCCCAGCAGTGGCAGTGTATCCAGCAACAATTGGGTTGATGACAAGTCCAACTCAACCTTGGCACAAA
ACTCTTGGAGCGACCCGGCCCCTGTTGGAGTTAGTTGGGGCAATAAGCAAAGCAAACCGCCAAGCAATAG
TGCTTCATCAGGTTGGAGCACTGCTGCGGGCGTGGTGGATGGGGTTGATCTAGGATCTGAGTGGAACACG
CACGGGGGGATTATTGGAAAATCTCAGCAACAACAAAAACTAGCGGGACTTAACGTGGGAATGGTGAACG
TAATTAACGCGGAGATCATTAAGCAAAGCAAGCAATACAGGATCCTTGTCGAGAACGGCTTTAAAAAGGA
AGATGTAGAGCGGGCATTAGTGATTGCTAATATGAACATCGAAGAGGCAGCCGATATGCTCCGTGCCAAC
TCATCCCTATCAATGGATGGTTGGCGTCGACATGATGAGTCCCTTGGATCTTATGCCGACCACAATAGTT
CAACAAGCAGCGGTGGATTTGCTGGTCGTTACCCGGTCAACAGTGGACAACCTTCAATGTCCTTTCCTCA
TAATAACCTTATGAATAACATGGGAGGTACCGCTGTTACTGGAGGTAACAACAATACAAACATGACAGCT
TTACAGGTGCAAAAGTATTTAAATCAAGGGCAACATGGTGTCGCTGTTGGACCGCAAGCCGTTGGTAATT
CTTCAGCAGTATCTGTCGGATTTGGTCAGAACACGTCTAACGCAGCAGTGGCAGGAGCAGCCTCTGTAAA
TATAGCAGCAAATACAAACAACCAACCGTCTGGTCAGCAAATTCGCATGCTAGGCCAGCAAATTCAGTTG
GCCATTCATAGTGGTTTCATATCTAGTCAGATATTGACTCAACCGCTAACTCAAACAACCCTTAACCTTT
TAAACCAACTTCTTAGCAATATTAAGCATCTCCAGGCTGCGCAGCAATCCCTTACCCGCGGGGGAAATGT
CAATCCAATGGCAGTGAATGTGGCTATATCTAAATACAAGCAGCAAATCCAGAATTTACAGAACCAGATA
AATGCACAACAGGCTGTGTATGTAAAACAGCAAAATATGCAACCAACTTCACAACAACAACAGCCCCAAC
AACAGCAACTTCCTTCTGTTCATCTAAGTAACTCAGGCAACGACTATTTAAGAGGTCACGATGCAATAAA
TAATTTGCAAAGCAACTTTTCTGAGCTCAATATTAATAAGCCAAGTGGATCCAGTTGGTTGCTTTTGAAA
AATCTAACAGCACAGATTGATGGTCCTACTTTGCGTACACTGTGTATGCAGCATGGGCCCCTTGTCAGCT
TTCACCCGTATTTGAACCAAGGAATTGCCTTATGTAAATATACTACTCGTGAGGAGGCGAACAAGGCGCA
AATGGCGTTAAACAACTGTGTCCTCGCCAACACCACAATATTTGCTGAATCTCCCAGCGAGAACGAGGTG
CAAAGCATTATGCAGCACTTATAATCTAGAGGGCCCGCGGTTCGAAGGTAAGCCTATCCCTAACCCTCTC
CTCGGTCTCGATTCTACGCGTACCGGTCATCATCACCATCACCATTGAGTTTAAACCCGCTGATCAGCCT
CGACTGTGCCTTCTAAGGCCTGAGCTCGCTGATCAGCCTCGATCGAGGATCCAGACATGATAAGATACAT
TGATGAGTTTGGACAAACCACAACTAGAATGCAGTGAAAAAAATGCTTTATTTGTGAAATTTGTGATGCT
ATTGCTTTATTTGTAACCATTATAAGCTGCAATAAACAAGTTAACAACAACAATTGCATTCATTTTATGT
TTCAGGTTCAGGGGGAGGTGTGGGAGGTTTTTTAAAGCAAGTAAAACCTCTACAAATGTGGTATGGCTGA
TTATGATCAGTCGACCGATGCCCTTGAGAGCCTTCAACCCAGTCAGCTCCTTCCGGTGGGCGCGGGGCAT
GACTATCGTCGCCGCACTTATGACTGTCTTCTTTATCATGCAACTCGTAGGACAGGTGCCGGCAGCGCTC
TGGGTCATTTTCGGCGAGGACCGCTTTCGCTGGAGCGCGACGATGATCGGCCTGTCGCTTGCGGTATTCG
GAATCTTGCACGCCCTCGCTCAAGCCTTCGTCACTGGTCCCGCCACCAAACGTTTCGGCGAGAAGCAGGC
CATTATCGCCGGCATGGCGGCCGACGCGCTGGGCTACGTCTTGCTGGCGTTCGCGACGCGAGGCTGGATG
GCCTTCCCCATTATGATTCTTCTCGCTTCCGGCGGCATCGGGATGCCCGCGTTGCAGGCCATGCTGTCCA
GGCAGGTAGATGACGACCATCAGGGACAGCTTCAAGGATCGCTCGCGGCTCTTACCAGCCAGCAAAAGGC
CAGGAACCGTAAAAAGGCCGCGTTGCTGGCGTTTTTCCATAGGCTCCGCCCCCCTGACGAGCATCACAAA
AATCGACGCTCAAGTCAGAGGTGGCGAAACCCGACAGGACTATAAAGATACCAGGCGTTTCCCCCTGGAA
GCTCCCTCGTGCGCTCTCCTGTTCCGACCCTGCCGCTTACCGGATACCTGTCCGCCTTTCTCCCTTCGGG
AAGCGTGGCGCTTTCTCAATGCTCACGCTGTAGGTATCTCAGTTCGGTGTAGGTCGTTCGCTCCAAGCTG
GGCTGTGTGCACGAACCCCCCGTTCAGCCCGACCGCTGCGCCTTATCCGGTAACTATCGTCTTGAGTCCA
ACCCGGTAAGACACGACTTATCGCCACTGGCAGCAGCCACTGGTAACAGGATTAGCAGAGCGAGGTATGT
AGGCGGTGCTACAGAGTTCTTGAAGTGGTGGCCTAACTACGGCTACACTAGAAGGACAGTATTTGGTATC
TGCGCTCTGCTGAAGCCAGTTACCTTCGGAAAAAGAGTTGGTAGCTCTTGATCCGGCAAACAAACCACCG
CTGGTAGCGGTGGTTTTTTTGTTTGCAAGCAGCAGATTACGCGCAGAAAAAAAGGATCTCAAGAAGATCC
TTTGATCTTTTCTACGGGGTCTGACGCTCAGTGGAACGAAAACTCACGTTAAGGGATTTTGGTCATGAGA
TTATCAAAAAGGATCTTCACCTAGATCCTTTTAAATTAAAAATGAAGTTTTAAATCAATCTAAAGTATAT
ATGAGTAAACTTGGTCTGACAGTTACCAATGCTTAATCAGTGAGGCACCTATCTCAGCGATCTGTCTATT
TCGTTCATCCATAGTTGCCTGACTCCCCGTCGTGTAGATAACTACGATACGGGAGGGCTTACCATCTGGC
CCCAGTGCTGCAATGATACCGCGAGACCCACGCTCACCGGCTCCAGATTTATCAGCAATAAACCAGCCAG
CCGGAAGGGCCGAGCGCAGAAGTGGTCCTGCAACTTTATCCGCCTCCATCCAGTCTATTAATTGTTGCCG
GGAAGCTAGAGTAAGTAGTTCGCCAGTTAATAGTTTGCGCAACGTTGTTGCCATTGCTGCAGGCATCGTG
GTGTCACGCTCGTCGTTTGGTATGGCTTCATTCAGCTCCGGTTCCCAACGATCAAGGCGAGTTACATGAT
CCCCCATGTTGTGCAAAAAAGCGGTTAGCTCCTTCGGTCCTCCGATCGTTGTCAGAAGTAAGTTGGCCGC
AGTGTTATCACTCATGGTTATGGCAGCACTGCATAATTCTCTTACTGTCATGCCATCCGTAAGATGCTTT
TCTGTGACTGGTGAGTACTCAACCAAGTCATTCTGAGAATAGTGTATGCGGCGACCGAGTTGCTCTTGCC
CGGCGTCAACACGGGATAATACCGCGCCACATAGCAGAACTTTAAAAGTGCTCATCATTGGAAAACGTTC
TTCGGGGCGAAAACTCTCAAGGATCTTACCGCTGTTGAGATCCAGTTCGATGTAACCCACTCGTGCACCC
AACTGATCTTCAGCATCTTTTACTTTCACCAGCGTTTCTGGGTGAGCAAAAACAGGAAGGCAAAATGCCG
CAAAAAAGGGAATAAGGGCGACACGGAAATGTTGAATACTCATACTCTTCCTTTTTCAATATTATTGAAG
CATTTATCAGGGTTATTGTCTCATGAGCGGATACATATTTGAATGTATTTAGAAAAATAAACAAATAGGG
GTTCCGCGCACATTTCCCCGAAAAGTGCCACCTGACGTCTAAGAAACCATTATTATCATGACATTAACCT
ATAAAAATAGGCGTATCACGAGGCCCTTTCGT
Features (pLannotate 1.2.2; 10 found; start..end, strand, type, name):
     56..2568    +  promoter       Ac5 promoter: Drosophila melanogaster actin 5C promoter
   2588..3304    +  CDS            EGFP: EGFP is a basic (constitutively fluorescent) green fluorescent protein published in 1996, derived from Aequorea victoria. It is reported to be a rapidly-maturing weak dimer with moderate acid sensitivity.
   3347..5929    +  CDS            gw (fragment): GAWKY_DROME - Also known as GW182 From Drosophila melanogaster (Fruit fly).
   6207..6248    +  CDS            V5 tag: epitope tag from simian virus 5
   6348..6482    -  polyA_signal   SV40 poly(A) signal: SV40 polyadenylation signal
   6505..6589    -  CDS            large T antigen (fragment): large T antigen from SV40 (simian virus 40)
   6590..7060    +  CDS            TcR (fragment): tetracycline efflux protein; tet; confers resistance to tetracycline
   7104..7692    -  rep_origin     ori: high-copy-number ColE1/pMB1/pBR322/pUC origin of replication
   7863..8723    -  CDS            AmpR: β-lactamase; bla; confers resistance to ampicillin, carbenicillin, and related antibiotics
   8724..8828    -  promoter       AmpR promoter: bla
