[The description below was written by a language model from this plasmid's Addgene catalogue record and pLannotate feature annotations shown in this document.]
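Description:
pAc5.1B-EGFP-DmGW182-del-M-GW-Cterm_F is an insect expression plasmid of about 8.9 kb for producing an EGFP-tagged deletion mutant of the Drosophila melanogaster GW182 protein (gene gw). The catalogue lists the backbone as unknown, although the name and the annotated parts point to a pAc5.1-type vector. It is maintained in E. coli through a ColE1/pUC-family origin and selected with ampicillin via a β-lactamase gene under its own bla promoter. The record describes it as low copy even though the annotated origin is of the high-copy type. A fragment of a tetracycline resistance gene and a small piece of SV40 large T antigen are also detected. These appear to be non-functional backbone remnants. No selectable marker for insect cells is annotated.

Expression is driven by the constitutive Drosophila actin 5C (Ac5) promoter. This is followed by the EGFP coding sequence and then a roughly 2.6 kb gw fragment on the same strand, an arrangement consistent with an N-terminal EGFP fusion. The construct name indicates that the middle GW-repeat region and the C-terminal portion of the protein have been deleted, but the exact boundaries are not given in the record. A V5 epitope tag lies downstream of the insert, separated from it by unannotated sequence, and the record does not show whether it is translated in frame. An SV40 polyadenylation signal terminates the unit.

The associated study mapped GW182 domains required for miRNA-mediated silencing. The plasmid therefore most likely serves for expression in Drosophila cultured cells, to test how loss of these regions affects the protein's localisation, interactions or silencing activity. The depositor sequence may be theoretical rather than fully verified.
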