Addgene plasmid #146324: pAc5.1B-EGFP-DmGW182-del-M-GW-Cterm_F
Purpose: Insect Expression of DmGW182-del-M-GW-Cterm
Depositing lab: Elisa Izaurralde. Depositing organization: Max Planck Institute for Developmental Biology. Publication: A C-terminal silencing domain in GW182 is essential for miRNA function. Eulalio A, Helms S, Fritzsch C, Fauser M, Izaurralde E. RNA. 2009 Jun;15(6):1067-77. doi: 10.1261/rna.1605509. Epub 2009 Apr 21. PubMed 19383769.
Backbone
  Vector backbone: Unknown
  Vector type: Insect Expression
Growth in bacteria
  Bacterial resistance: Ampicillin, 100 μg/mL
  Growth temperature: 37°C
  Growth strain: DH5alpha
  Copy number: Low Copy
Gene/Insert
  Gene/Insert name: DmGW182-del-M-GW-Cterm
  Species: D. melanogaster (fly)
  Entrez Gene: gw (a.k.a. Dmel_CG31992, CG11484, CG31992, CG9905, Dmel\CG31992, GQ182, GW, GW182, Gw, Gw182, anon-EST:Posey205, dGW182, gw182)
  Cloning method: Unknown
Terms and licenses: Academic/Nonprofit Terms; Industry Terms: Not Available to Industry
Depositor comments: Plasmids from this collection were made available to the research community and donated after the lab closed. Please note that the sequence provided by the depositing laboratory may be theoretical/predicted or based on Sanger sequencing results. There may be discrepancies between sequencing results obtained by Addgene and the depositor sequence. If an Addgene verified sequence is not available, please contact before placing your order to request that our lab fully sequence the plasmid.
How to cite: pAc5.1B-EGFP-DmGW182-del-M-GW-Cterm_F was a gift from Elisa Izaurralde (Addgene plasmid # 146324 ; http://n2t.net/addgene:146324 ; RRID:Addgene_146324)
